>Addgene plasmid #20349 | pWS-TK3 | addgene full sequence | sequence record 311625 | Addgene NGS Result
ATGAGTATTCAACATTTCCGTGTCGCCCTTATTCCCTTTTTTGCGGCATTTTGCCTTCCTGTTTTTGCTC
ACCCAGAAACGCTGGTGAAAGTAAAAGATGCTGAAGATCAGTTGGGTGCACGAGTGGGTTACATCGAACT
GGATCTCAACAGCGGTAAGATCCTTGAGAGTTTTCGCCCCGAAGAACGTTTTCCAATGATGAGCACTTTT
AAAGTTCTGCTATGTGGCGCGGTATTATCCCGTATTGACGCCGGGCAAGAGCAACTCGGTCGCCGCATAC
ACTATTCTCAGAATGACTTGGTTGAGTACTCACCAGTCACAGAAAAGCATCTTACGGATGGCATGACAGT
AAGAGAATTATGCAGTGCTGCCATAACCATGAGTGATAACACTGCGGCCAACTTACTTCTGACAACGATC
GGAGGACCGAAGGAGCTAACCGCTTTTTTGCACAACATGGGGGATCATGTAACTCGCCTTGATCGTTGGG
AACCGGAGCTGAATGAAGCCATACCAAACGACGAGCGTGACACCACGATGCCTGTAGCAATGGCAACAAC
GTTGCGCAAACTATTAACTGGCGAACTACTTACTCTAGCTTCCCGGCAACAATTAATAGACTGGATGGAG
GCGGATAAAGTTGCAGGACCACTTCTGCGCTCGGCCCTTCCGGCTGGCTGGTTTATTGCTGATAAATCTG
GAGCCGGTGAGCGTGGGTCTCGCGGTATCATTGCAGCACTGGGGCCAGATGGTAAGCCCTCCCGTATCGT
AGTTATCTACACGACGGGGAGTCAGGCAACTATGGATGAACGAAATAGACAGATCGCTGAGATAGGTGCC
TCACTGATTAAGCATTGGTAACTGTCAGACCAAGTTTACTCATATATACTTTAGATTGATTTAAAACTTC
ATTTTTAATTTAAAAGGATCTAGGTGAAGATCCTTTTTGATAATCTCATGACCAAAATCCCTTAACGTGA
GTTTTCGTTCCACTGAGCGTCAGACCCCGTAGAAAAGATCAAAGGATCTTCTTGAGATCCTTTTTTTCTG
CGCGTAATCTGCTGCTTGCAAACAAAAAAACCACCGCTACCAGCGGTGGTTTGTTTGCCGGATCAAGAGC
TACCAACTCTTTTTCCGAAGGTAACTGGCTTCAGCAGAGCGCAGATACCAAATACTGTTCTTCTAGTGTA
GCCGTAGTTAGGCCACCACTTCAAGAACTCTGTAGCACCGCCTACATACCTCGCTCTGCTAATCCTGTTA
CCAGTGGCTGCTGCCAGTGGCGATAAGTCGTGTCTTACCGGGTTGGACTCAAGACGATAGTTACCGGATA
AGGCGCAGCGGTCGGGCTGAACGGGGGGTTCGTGCACACAGCCCAGCTTGGAGCGAACGACCTACACCGA
ACTGAGATACCTACAGCGTGAGCTATGAGAAAGCGCCACGCTTCCCGAAGGGAGAAAGGCGGACAGGTAT
CCGGTAAGCGGCAGGGTCGGAACAGGAGAGCGCACGAGGGAGCTTCCAGGGGGAAACGCCTGGTATCTTT
ATAGTCCTGTCGGGTTTCGCCACCTCTGACTTGAGCGTCGATTTTTGTGATGCTCGTCAGGGGGGCGGAG
CCTATGGAAAAACGCCAGCAACGCGGCCTTTTTACGGTTCCTGGCCTTTTGCTGGCCTTTTGCTCACATG
TTCTTTCCTGCGTTATCCCCTGATTCTGTGGATAACCGTATTACCGCCTTTGAGTGAGCTGATACCGCTC
GCCGCAGCCGAACGACCGAGCGCAGCGAGTCAGTGAGCGAGGAAGCGGAAGAGCGCCCAATACGCAAACC
GCCTCTCCCCGCGCGTTGGCCGATTCATTAATGCAGGTTAACCTGGCTTATCGAAATTAATACGACTCAC
TATAGGGAGACCGGCAGATCCGGCGCGCCTGCAGGCGCGCCACTAGTTAATTATTTAAATCGATGCGACG
CTAGCGGCCGCGTTTGCTTTTGTTTCGTGTTGGTCACCACGGCCGAGTTTCCTCGGGACCCCGGGCAGCT
GCTTTACATCCCAAAGACCTATCTGCTCGGCCGGCCTCGGAACGCGAGCCTGCCCGGAAGATCCCCGGGT
ACCGAGCTCGAATTCATCGTCACCATCACCTCGAATCAACAAGTTTGTACAAAAAAGCTGAACGAGAAAC
GTAAAATGATATAAATATCAATATATTAAATTAGATTTTGCATAAAAAACAGACTACATAATACTGTAAA
ACACAACATATCCAGTCACTATGGCGGCCGCATTAGGCACCCCAGGCTTTACACTTTATGCTTCCGGCTC
GTATAATGTGTGGATTTTGAGTTAGGATCCGTCGAGATTTTCAGGAGCTAAGGAAGCTAAAATGGAGAAA
AAAATCACTGGATATACCACCGTTGATATATCCCAATGGCATCGTAAAGAACATTTTGAGGCATTTCAGT
CAGTTGCTCAATGTACCTATAACCAGACCGTTCAGCTGGATATTACGGCCTTTTTAAAGACCGTAAAGAA
AAATAAGCACAAGTTTTATCCGGCCTTTATTCACATTCTTGCCCGCCTGATGAATGCTCATCCGGAATTC
CGTATGGCAATGAAAGACGGTGAGCTGGTGATATGGGATAGTGTTCACCCTTGTTACACCGTTTTCCATG
AGCAAACTGAAACGTTTTCATCGCTCTGGAGTGAATACCACGACGATTTCCGGCAGTTTCTACACATATA
TTCGCAAGATGTGGCGTGTTACGGTGAAAACCTGGCCTATTTCCCTAAAGGGTTTATTGAGAATATGTTT
TTCGTCTCAGCCAATCCCTGGGTGAGTTTCACCAGTTTTGATTTAAACGTGGCCAATATGGACAACTTCT
TCGCCCCCGTTTTCACCATGGGCAAATATTATACGCAAGGCGACAAGGTGCTGATGCCGCTGGCGATTCA
GGTTCATCATGCCGTTTGTGATGGCTTCCATGTCGGCAGAATGCTTAATGAATTACAACAGTACTGCGAT
GAGTGGCAGGGCGGGGCGTAAAGATCTGGATCCGGCTTACTAAAAGCCAGATAACAGTATGCGTATTTGC
GCGCTGATTTTTGCGGTATAAGAATATATACTGATATGTATACCCGAAGTATGTCAAAAAGAGGTATGCT
ATGAAGCAGCGTATTACAGTGACAGTTGACAGCGACAGCTATCAGTTGCTCAAGGCATATATGATGTCAA
TATCTCCGGTCTGGTAAGCACAACCATGCAGAATGAAGCCCGTCGTCTGCGTGCCGAACGCTGGAAAGCG
GAAAATCAGGAAGGGATGGCTGAGGTCGCCCGGTTTATTGAAATGAACGGCTCTTTTGCTGACGAGAACA
GGGGCTGGTGAAATGCAGTTTAAGGTTTACACCTATAAAAGAGAGAGCCGTTATCGTCTGTTTGTGGATG
TACAGAGTGATATTATTGACACGCCCGGGCGACGGATGGTGATCCCCCTGGCCAGTGCACGTCTGCTGTC
AGATAAAGTCTCCCGTGAACTTTACCCGGTGGTGCATATCGGGGATGAAAGCTGGCGCATGATGACCACC
GATATGGCCAGTGTGCCGGTCTCCGTTATCGGGGAAGAAGTGGCTGATCTCAGCCACCGCGAAAATGACA
TCAAAAACGCCATTAACCTGATGTTCTGGGGAATATAAATGTCAGGCTCCCTTATACACAGCCAGTCTGC
AGGTCGACCATAGTGACTGGATATGTTGTGTTTTACAGTATTATGTAGTCTGTTTTTTATGCAAAATCTA
ATTTAATATATTGATATTTATATCATTTTACGTTTCTCGTTCAGCTTTCTTGTACAAAGTGGTTGATTCG
AGGCTGCTAACAAATCGAGCAGTGTGGTTTTCAAGAGGAAGCAAAAAGCCTCTCCACCCAGGCCTGGAAT
GTTTCCACCCAATGTCGAGCAGTGTGGTTTTGCAAGAGGAAGCAAAAAGCCTCTCCACCCAGGCCTGGAA
TGTTTCCACCCAATGTCGAGCAAACCCCGCCCAGCGTCTTGTCATTGGCGAATTCGAACACGCAGATGCA
GTCGGGGCGGCGCGGTCCGAGGTCCACTTCGCATATTAAGGTGACGCGTGTGGCCTCGAACACCGAGCGA
CCCTGCAGCGACCCGCTTAACAGCGTCAACAGCGTGCCGCAGATCTTGGTGGCGTGAAACTCCCGCACCT
CTTCGGCCAGCGCCTTGTAGAAGCGCGTATGGCTTCGTACCCCGGCCATCAACACGCGTCTGCGTTCGAC
CAGGCTGCGCGTTCTCGCGGCCATAGCAACCGACGTACGGCGTTGCGCCCTCGCCGGCAGCAAGAAGCCA
CGGAAGTCCGCCCGGAGCAGAAAATGCCCACGCTACTGCGGGTTTATATAGACGGTCCCCACGGGATGGG
GAAAACCACCACCACGCAACTGCTGGTGGCCCTGGGTTCGCGCGACGATATCGTCTACGTACCCGAGCCG
ATGACTTACTGGCGGGTGCTGGGGGCTTCCGAGACAATCGCGAACATCTACACCACACAACACCGCCTCG
ACCAGGGTGAGATATCGGCCGGGGACGCGGCGGTGGTAATGACAAGCGCCCAGATAACAATGGGCATGCC
TTATGCCGTGACCGACGCCGTTCTGGCTCCTCATATCGGGGGGGAGGCTGGGAGCTCACATGCCCCGCCC
CCGGCCCTCACCCTCATCTTCGACCGCCATCCCATCGCCGCCCTCCTGTGCTACCCGGCCGCGCGGTACC
TTATGGGCAGCATGACCCCCCAGGCCGTGCTGGCGTTCGTGGCCCTCATCCCGCCGACCTTGCCCGGCAC
CAACATCGTGCTTGGGGCCCTTCCGGAGGACAGACACATCGACCGCCTGGCCAAACGCCAGCGCCCCGGC
GAGCGGCTGGACCTGGCTATGCTGGCTGCGATTCGCCGCGTTTACGGGCTACTTGCCAATACGGTGCGGT
ATCTGCAGTGCGGCGGGTCGTGGCGGGAGGACTGGGGACAGCTTTCGGGGACGGCCGTGCCGCCCCAGGG
TGCCGAGCCCCAGAGCAACGCGGGCCCACGACCCCATATCGGGGACACGTTATTTACCCTGTTTCGGGCC
CCCGAGTTGCTGGCCCCCAACGGCGACCTGTATAACGTGTTTGCCTGGGCCTTGGACGTCTTGGCCAAAC
GCCTCCGTTCCATGCACGTCTTTATCCTGGATTACGACCAATCGCCCGCCGGCTGCCGGGACGCCCTGCT
GCAACTTACCTCCGGGATGGTCCAGACCCACGTCACCACCCCCGGCTCCATACCGACGATATGCGACCTG
GCGCGCACGTTTGCCCGGGAGATGGGGGAGGCTAACTGAAACACGGAAGGAGACAATACCGGAAGGAACC
CGCGCTATGACGGCAATAAAAAGACAGAATAAAACGCACGGGTGTTGGGTCGTTTGTTCATAAACGCGGG
GTTCGGTCCCAGGGCTGGCACTCTGTCGATACCCCACCGAGACCCCATTGGGGCCAATACGCCCGCGTTT
CTTCCTTTTCCCCACCCCACCCCCCAAGTTCGGGTGAAGGCCCAGGGCTCGCAGCCAACGTCGGGGCGGC
AGGCCCTGCCATAGCCACTGGCCCCGTGGGTTAGGGACGGGGTCCCCCATGGGGAATGGTTTATGGTTCG
TGGGGGTTATTATTTTGGGCGTTGCGTGGGGTCAGGTCCACGACCCAAGCTTGGCTGCAGGTCGAGCTCG
CGAAAGCTTGGCACTGGCCGTCGTTTTACAACGTCGTGACTGGGAAAACCCTGGCGTTACCCAACTTAAT
CGCCTTGCAGCACATCCCCCTTTCGCCAGCTGGCGTAATAGCGAAGAGGCCCGCACCGATCGCCCTTCCC
AACAGTTGCGCAGCCTGAATGGCGAATGGCGCCTGATGCGGTATTTTCTCCTTACGCATCTGTGCGGTAT
TTCACACCGCATATGGTGCACTCTCAGTACAATCTGCTCTGATGCCGCATAGTTAAGCCAGCCCCGACAC
CCGCCAACACCCGCTGACGCGCCCTGACGGGCTTGTCTGCTCCCGGCATCCGCTTACAGACAAGCTGTGA
CCGTCTCCGGGAGCTGCATGTGTCAGAGGTTTTCACCGTCATCACCGAAACGCGCGAGACGAAAGGGCCT
CGTGATACGCCTATTTTTATAGGTTAATGTCATGATAATAATGGTTTCTTAGACGTCAGGTGGCACTTTT
CGGGGAAATGTGCGCGGAACCCCTATTTGTTTATTTTTCTAAATACATTCAAATATGTATCCGCTCATGA
GACAATAACCCTGATAAATGCTTCAATAATATTGAAAAAGGAAGAGT
Features (pLannotate 1.2.2; 22 found; start..end, strand, type, name):
      1..861     +  CDS            AmpR: β-lactamase; bla; confers resistance to ampicillin, carbenicillin, and related antibiotics
   1032..1620    +  rep_origin     ori: high-copy-number ColE1/pMB1/pBR322/pUC origin of replication
   1803..1856    +  CDS            lacI (fragment): lac repressor; lacI; The lac repressor binds to the lac operator to inhibit transcription in E. coli. This inhibition can be relieved by adding lactose or isopropyl-β-D-thiogalactopyranoside (IPTG).
   1878..1896    +  promoter       T7 promoter: promoter for bacteriophage T7 RNA polymerase
   1978..2085    +  CDS            gH (fragment): GH_HHV2H - Experimental evidence at protein level: Swiss-Prot protein existence level 1. The heterodimer glycoprotein H-glycoprotein L is required for the fusion of viral and plasma membranes leading to virus entry into the host cell. Following initial binding to host receptor, membrane fusion is mediated by the fusion machinery composed of gB and the heterodimer gH/gL. May also be involved in the fusion between the virion envelope and the outer nuclear membrane during virion morphogenesis (By similarity). Interaction with host integrins ITGAV/ITGB3 triggers release of cytosolic Ca(2+) and FAK
   2090..2115    -  misc_feature   MCS (fragment): pUC18/19 multiple cloning site
   2139..2263    +  protein_bind   attR1: mutant version of attR; recombination site for the Gateway® LR reaction LR Clonase™
   2288..2318    +  promoter       lac UV5 promoter: E. coli lac promoter with an "up" mutation
   2342..2371    +  promoter       cat promoter (fragment): promoter of the E. coli cat gene encoding chloramphenicol acetyltransferase
   2372..3031    +  CDS            CmR: chloramphenicol acetyltransferase; cat; confers resistance to chloramphenicol
   3210..3368    +  CDS            ccdA (fragment): CCDA_ECO57 - Also known as H, letA. Experimental evidence at protein level: Swiss-Prot protein existence level 1. Antitoxin component of a type II toxin-antitoxin (TA) system which inhibits the post-segregational killing (PSK) of plasmid-free cells, also referred to as a plasmid addiction system. Binds to and blocks the activity of CcdB; will also remove bound CcdB protein from the CcdB-GyrA complex by forming a CcdA-CcdB complex, a process termed rejuvenation. Functions as a transcriptional corepressor for the ccdAB operon, repression also requires CcdB (By similarity). From Escherichia coli
   3373..3675    +  CDS            ccdB: CCDB_ECOLI - Also known as G, letB, letD. Experimental evidence at protein level: Swiss-Prot protein existence level 1. Toxic component of a type II toxin-antitoxin (TA) system, functioning in plasmid maintainence. Responsible for the post- segregational killing (PSK) of plasmid-free cells, also referred to as a plasmid addiction system. Half-life of over 2 hours. Cell killing by CcdB is accompanied by filamentation, defects in chromosome and plasmid segregation, defects in cell division, formation of anucleate cells, decreased DNA synthesis and plasmid loss. Interferes with the activity of DN
   3719..3843    -  protein_bind   attR2: mutant version of attR; recombination site for the Gateway® LR reaction LR Clonase™
   4088..4150    +  promoter       Mini-TK promoter: minimal herpes simplex virus (HSV) thymidine kinase promoter
   4172..4211    +  5'UTR          HSV TK 5'-UTR: 5' untranslated region from the herpes simplex virus thymidine kinase gene
   4229..5359    +  CDS            HSV TK: herpes simplex virus thymidine kinase confers sensitivity to nucleoside analogs such as acyclovir or ganciclovir
   5401..5449    +  polyA_signal   HSV TK poly(A) signal: herpes simplex virus thymidine kinase polyadenylation signal (Cole and Stacy, 1985)
   5540..5556    -  polyA_signal   bGH poly(A) signal (fragment): bovine growth hormone polyadenylation signal
   5752..5906    +  CDS            lacZα (fragment): LacZα fragment of β-galactosidase; lacZ fragment
   5912..6011    -  misc_feature   bom (fragment): basis of mobility region from pBR322
   6113..6148    -  CDS            rop (fragment): Rop protein, which maintains plasmids at low copy number; rop
   6243..6347    +  promoter       AmpR promoter: bla
