>Addgene plasmid #20349 | pWS-TK3 | analyzer sequence | sequence record 9577
ATGAGTATTCAACATTTCCGTGTCGCCCTTATTCCCTTTTTTGCGGCATTTTGCCTTCCTGTTTTTGCTC
ACCCAGAAACGCTGGTGAAAGTAAAAGATGCTGAAGATCAGTTGGGTGCACGAGTGGGTTACATCGAACT
GGATCTCAACAGCGGTAAGATCCTTGAGAGTTTTCGCCCCGAAGAACGTTTTCCAATGATGAGCACTTTT
AAAGTTCTGCTATGTGGCGCGGTATTATCCCGTATTGACGCCGGGCAAGAGCAACTCGGTCGCCGCATAC
ACTATTCTCAGAATGACTTGGTTGAGTACTCACCAGTCACAGAAAAGCATCTTACGGATGGCATGACAGT
AAGAGAATTATGCAGTGCTGCCATAACCATGAGTGATAACACTGCGGCCAACTTACTTCTGACAACGATC
GGAGGACCGAAGGAGCTAACCGCTTTTTTGCACAACATGGGGGATCATGTAACTCGCCTTGATCGTTGGG
AACCGGAGCTGAATGAAGCCATACCAAACGACGAGCGTGACACCACGATGCCTGTAGCAATGGCAACAAC
GTTGCGCAAACTATTAACTGGCGAACTACTTACTCTAGCTTCCCGGCAACAATTAATAGACTGGATGGAG
GCGGATAAAGTTGCAGGACCACTTCTGCGCTCGGCCCTTCCGGCTGGCTGGTTTATTGCTGATAAATCTG
GAGCCGGTGAGCGTGGGTCTCGCGGTATCATTGCAGCACTGGGGCCAGATGGTAAGCCCTCCCGTATCGT
AGTTATCTACACGACGGGGAGTCAGGCAACTATGGATGAACGAAATAGACAGATCGCTGAGATAGGTGCC
TCACTGATTAAGCATTGGTAACTGTCAGACCAAGTTTACTCATATATACTTTAGATTGATTTAAAACTTC
ATTTTTAATTTAAAAGGATCTAGGTGAAGATCCTTTTTGATAATCTCATGACCAAAATCCCTTAACGTGA
GTTTTCGTTCCACTGAGCGTCAGACCCCGTAGAAAAGATCAAAGGATCTTCTTGAGATCCTTTTTTTCTG
CGCGTAATCTGCTGCTTGCAAACAAAAAAACCACCGCTACCAGCGGTGGTTTGTTTGCCGGATCAAGAGC
TACCAACTCTTTTTCCGAAGGTAACTGGCTTCAGCAGAGCGCAGATACCAAATACTGTTCTTCTAGTGTA
GCCGTAGTTAGGCCACCACTTCAAGAACTCTGTAGCACCGCCTACATACCTCGCTCTGCTAATCCTGTTA
CCAGTGGCTGCTGCCAGTGGCGATAAGTCGTGTCTTACCGGGTTGGACTCAAGACGATAGTTACCGGATA
AGGCGCAGCGGTCGGGCTGAACGGGGGGTTCGTGCACACAGCCCAGCTTGGAGCGAACGACCTACACCGA
ACTGAGATACCTACAGCGTGAGCTATGAGAAAGCGCCACGCTTCCCGAAGGGAGAAAGGCGGACAGGTAT
CCGGTAAGCGGCAGGGTCGGAACAGGAGAGCGCACGAGGGAGCTTCCAGGGGGAAACGCCTGGTATCTTT
ATAGTCCTGTCGGGTTTCGCCACCTCTGACTTGAGCGTCGATTTTTGTGATGCTCGTCAGGGGGGCGGAG
CCTATGGAAAAACGCCAGCAACGCGGCCTTTTTACGGTTCCTGGCCTTTTGCTGGCCTTTTGCTCACATG
TTCTTTCCTGCGTTATCCCCTGATTCTGTGGATAACCGTATTACCGCCTTTGAGTGAGCTGATACCGCTC
GCCGCAGCCGAACGACCGAGCGCAGCGAGTCAGTGAGCGAGGAAGCGGAAGAGCGCCCAATACGCAAACC
GCCTCTCCCCGCGCGTTGGCCGATTCATTAATGCAGGTTAACCTGGCTTATCGAAATTAATACGACTCAC
TATAGGGAGACCGGCAGATCCGGCGCGCCTGCAGGCGCGCCACTAGTTAATTAATTTAAATCGATGCGAT
CGCTAGCGGCCGCGTTTGCTTTTGTTTCGTGTTGGTCACCACGGCCGAGTTTCCTCGGGACCCCGGGCAG
CTGCTTTACATCCCAAAGACCTATCTGCTCGGCCGGCCTCGGAACGCGAGCCTGCCCGGAAGATCCCCGG
GTACCGAGCTCGAATTCATCGTCACCATCACCTCGAATCAACAAGTTTGTACAAAAAAGCTGAACGAGAA
ACGTAAAATGATATAAATATCAATATATTAAATTAGATTTTGCATAAAAAACAGACTACATAATACTGTA
AAACACAACATATCCAGTCACTATGGCGGCCGCATTAGGCACCCCAGGCTTTACACTTTATGCTTCCGGC
TCGTATAATGTGTGGATTTTGAGTTAGGATCCGTCGAGATTTTCAGGAGCTAAGGAAGCTAAAATGGAGA
AAAAAATCACTGGATATACCACCGTTGATATATCCCAATGGCATCGTAAAGAACATTTTGAGGCATTTCA
GTCAGTTGCTCAATGTACCTATAACCAGACCGTTCAGCTGGATATTACGGCCTTTTTAAAGACCGTAAAG
AAAAATAAGCACAAGTTTTATCCGGCCTTTATTCACATTCTTGCCCGCCTGATGAATGCTCATCCGGAAT
TCCGTATGGCAATGAAAGACGGTGAGCTGGTGATATGGGATAGTGTTCACCCTTGTTACACCGTTTTCCA
TGAGCAAACTGAAACGTTTTCATCGCTCTGGAGTGAATACCACGACGATTTCCGGCAGTTTCTACACATA
TATTCGCAAGATGTGGCGTGTTACGGTGAAAACCTGGCCTATTTCCCTAAAGGGTTTATTGAGAATATGT
TTTTCGTCTCAGCCAATCCCTGGGTGAGTTTCACCAGTTTTGATTTAAACGTGGCCAATATGGACAACTT
CTTCGCCCCCGTTTTCACCATGGGCAAATATTATACGCAAGGCGACAAGGTGCTGATGCCGCTGGCGATT
CAGGTTCATCATGCCGTCTGTGATGGCTTCCATGTCGGCAGAATGCTTAATGAATTACAACAGTACTGCG
ATGAGTGGCAGGGCGGGGCGTAAAGATCTGGATCCGGCTTACTAAAAGCCAGATAACAGTATGCGTATTT
GCGCGCTGATTTTTGCGGTATAAGAATATATACTGATATGTATACCCGAAGTATGTCAAAAAGAGGTGTG
CTATGAAGCAGCGTATTACAGTGACAGTTGACAGCGACAGCTATCAGTTGCTCAAGGCATATATGATGTC
AATATCTCCGGTCTGGTAAGCACAACCATGCAGAATGAAGCCCGTCGTCTGCGTGCCGAACGCTGGAAAG
CGGAAAATCAGGAAGGGATGGCTGAGGTCGCCCGGTTTATTGAAATGAACGGCTCTTTTGCTGACGAGAA
CAGGGACTGGTGAAATGCAGTTTAAGGTTTACACCTATAAAAGAGAGAGCCGTTATCGTCTGTTTGTGGA
TGTACAGAGTGATATTATTGACACGCCCGGGCGACGGATGGTGATCCCCCTGGCCAGTGCACGTCTGCTG
TCAGATAAAGTCTCCCGTGAACTTTACCCGGTGGTGCATATCGGGGATGAAAGCTGGCGCATGATGACCA
CCGATATGGCCAGTGTGCCGGTCTCCGTTATCGGGGAAGAAGTGGCTGATCTCAGCCACCGCGAAAATGA
CATCAAAAACGCCATTAACCTGATGTTCTGGGGAATATAAATGTCAGGCTCCCTTATACACAGCCAGTCT
GCAGGTCGACCATAGTGACTGGATATGTTGTGTTTTACAGTATTATGTAGTCTGTTTTTTATGCAAAATC
TAATTTAATATATTGATATTTATATCATTTTACGTTTCTCGTTCAGCTTTCTTGTACAAAGTGGTTGATT
CGAGGCTGCTAACAAATCGAGTCGAGCATCGAGCAGTGTGGTTTTCAAGAGGAAGCAAAAAGCCTCTCCA
CCCAGGCCTGGAATGTTTCCACCCAATGTCGAGCAGTGTGGTTTTGCAAGAGGAAGCAAAAAGCCTCTCC
ACCCAGGCCTGGAATGTTTCCACCCAATGTCGAGCAAACCCCGCCCAGCGTCTTGTCATTGGCGAATTCG
AACACGCAGATGCAGTCGGGGCGGCGCGGTCCCAGGTCCACTTCGCATATTAAGGTGACGCGTGTGGCCT
CGAACACCGAGCGACCCTGCAGCGACCCGCTTAACAGCGTCAACAGCGTGCCGCAGATCTTGGTGGCGTG
AAACTCCCGCACCTCTTCGGCCAGCGCCTTGTAGAAGCGCGTATGGCTTCGTACCCCGGCCATCAACACG
CGTCTGCGTTCGACCAGGCTGCGCGTTCTCGCGGCCATAGCAACCGACGTACGGCGTTGCGCCCTCGCCG
GCAGCAAGAAGCCACGGAAGTCCGCCCGGAGCAGAAAATGCCCACGCTACTGCGGGTTTATATAGACGGT
CCCCACGGGATGGGGAAAACCACCACCACGCAACTGCTGGTGGCCCTGGGTTCGCGCGACGATATCGTCT
ACGTACCCGAGCCGATGACTTACTGGCGGGTGCTGGGGGCTTCCGAGACAATCGCGAACATCTACACCAC
ACAACACCGCCTCGACCAGGGTGAGATATCGGCCGGGGACGCGGCGGTGGTAATGACAAGCGCCCAGATA
ACAATGGGCATGCCTTATGCCGTGACCGACGCCGTTCTGGCTCCTCATATCGGGGGGGAGGCTGGGAGCT
CACATGCCCCGCCCCCGGCCCTCACCCTCATCTTCGACCGCCATCCCATCGCCGCCCTCCTGTGCTACCC
GGCCGCGCGGTACCTTATGGGCAGCATGACCCCCCAGGCCGTGCTGGCGTTCGTGGCCCTCATCCCGCCG
ACCTTGCCCGGCACCAACATCGTGCTTGGGGCCCTTCCGGAGGACAGACACATCGACCGCCTGGCCAAAC
GCCAGCGCCCCGGCGAGCGGCTGGACCTGGCTATGCTGGCTGCGATTCGCCGCGTTTACGGGCTACTTGC
CAATACGGTGCGGTATCTGCAGTGCGGCGGGTCGTGGCGGGAGGACTGGGGACAGCTTTCGGGGACGGCC
GTGCCGCCCCAGGGTGCCGAGCCCCAGAGCAACGCGGGCCCACGACCCCATATCGGGGACACGTTATTTA
CCCTGTTTCGGGCCCCCGAGTTGCTGGCCCCCAACGGCGACCTGTATAACGTGTTTGCCTGGGCCTTGGA
CGTCTTGGCCAAACGCCTCCGTTCCATGCACGTCTTTATCCTGGATTACGACCAATCGCCCGCCGGCTGC
CGGGACGCCCTGCTGCAACTTACCTCCGGGATGGTCCAGACCCACGTCACCACCCCCGGCTCCATACCGA
CGATATGCGACCTGGCGCGCACGTTTGCCCGGGAGATGGGGGAGGCTAACTGAAACACGGAAGGAGACAA
TACCGGAAGGAACCCGCGCTATGACGGCAATAAAAAGACAGAATAAAACGCACGGGTGTTGGGTCGTTTG
TTCATAAACGCGGGGTTCGGTCCCAGGGCTGGCACTCTGTCGATACCCCACCGAGACCCCATTGGGGCCA
ATACGCCCGCGTTTCTTCCTTTTCCCCACCCCACCCCCCAAGTTCGGGTGAAGGCCCAGGGCTCGCAGCC
AACGTCGGGGCGGCAGGCCCTGCCATAGCCACTGGCCCCGTGGGTTAGGGACGGGGTCCCCCATGGGGAA
TGGTTTATGGTTCGTGGGGGTTATTATTTTGGGCGTTGCGTGGGGTCAGGTCCACGACCCAAGCTTGGCT
GCAGGTCGAGCTCGCGAAAGCTTGGCACTGGCCGTCGTTTTGGCACTGGCCGTCGTTTTACAACGTCGTG
ACTGGGAAAACCCTGGCGTTACCCAACTTAATCGCCTTGCAGCACATCCCCCTTTCGCCAGCTGGCGTAA
TAGCGAAGAGGCCCGCACCGATCGCCCTTCCCAACAGTTGCGCAGCCTGAATGGCGAATGGCGCCTGATG
CGGTATTTTCTCCTTACGCATCTGTGCGGTATTTCACACCGCATATGGTGCACTCTCAGTACAATCTGCT
CTGATGCCGCATAGTTAAGCCAGCCCCGACACCCGCCAACACCCGCTGACGCGCCCTGACGGGCTTGTCT
GCTCCCGGCATCCGCTTACAGACAAGCTGTGACCGTCTCCGGGAGCTGCATGTGTCAGAGGTTTTCACCG
TCATCACCGAAACGCGCGAGACGAAAGGGCCTCGTGATACGCCTATTTTTATAGGTTAATGTCATGATAA
TAATGGTTTCTTAGACGTCAGGTGGCACTTTTCGGGGAAATGTGCGCGGAACCCCTATTTGTTTATTTTT
CTAAATACATTCAAATATGTATCCGCTCATGAGACAATAACCCTGATAAATGCTTCAATAATATTGAAAA
AGGAAGAGT
Features (pLannotate 1.2.2; 22 found; start..end, strand, type, name):
      1..861     +  CDS            AmpR: β-lactamase; bla; confers resistance to ampicillin, carbenicillin, and related antibiotics
   1032..1620    +  rep_origin     ori: high-copy-number ColE1/pMB1/pBR322/pUC origin of replication
   1803..1856    +  CDS            lacI (fragment): lac repressor; lacI; The lac repressor binds to the lac operator to inhibit transcription in E. coli. This inhibition can be relieved by adding lactose or isopropyl-β-D-thiogalactopyranoside (IPTG).
   1878..1896    +  promoter       T7 promoter: promoter for bacteriophage T7 RNA polymerase
   1980..2087    +  CDS            gH (fragment): GH_HHV2H - Experimental evidence at protein level: Swiss-Prot protein existence level 1. The heterodimer glycoprotein H-glycoprotein L is required for the fusion of viral and plasma membranes leading to virus entry into the host cell. Following initial binding to host receptor, membrane fusion is mediated by the fusion machinery composed of gB and the heterodimer gH/gL. May also be involved in the fusion between the virion envelope and the outer nuclear membrane during virion morphogenesis (By similarity). Interaction with host integrins ITGAV/ITGB3 triggers release of cytosolic Ca(2+) and FAK
   2092..2117    -  misc_feature   MCS (fragment): pUC18/19 multiple cloning site
   2141..2265    +  protein_bind   attR1: mutant version of attR; recombination site for the Gateway® LR reaction LR Clonase™
   2290..2320    +  promoter       lac UV5 promoter: E. coli lac promoter with an "up" mutation
   2344..2373    +  promoter       cat promoter (fragment): promoter of the E. coli cat gene encoding chloramphenicol acetyltransferase
   2374..3033    +  CDS            CmR: chloramphenicol acetyltransferase; cat; confers resistance to chloramphenicol
   3212..3370    +  CDS            ccdA (fragment): CCDA_ECO57 - Also known as H, letA. Experimental evidence at protein level: Swiss-Prot protein existence level 1. Antitoxin component of a type II toxin-antitoxin (TA) system which inhibits the post-segregational killing (PSK) of plasmid-free cells, also referred to as a plasmid addiction system. Binds to and blocks the activity of CcdB; will also remove bound CcdB protein from the CcdB-GyrA complex by forming a CcdA-CcdB complex, a process termed rejuvenation. Functions as a transcriptional corepressor for the ccdAB operon, repression also requires CcdB (By similarity). From Escherichia coli
   3375..3677    +  CDS            ccdB: CCDB_ECOLI - Also known as G, letB, letD. Experimental evidence at protein level: Swiss-Prot protein existence level 1. Toxic component of a type II toxin-antitoxin (TA) system, functioning in plasmid maintainence. Responsible for the post- segregational killing (PSK) of plasmid-free cells, also referred to as a plasmid addiction system. Half-life of over 2 hours. Cell killing by CcdB is accompanied by filamentation, defects in chromosome and plasmid segregation, defects in cell division, formation of anucleate cells, decreased DNA synthesis and plasmid loss. Interferes with the activity of DN
   3721..3845    -  protein_bind   attR2: mutant version of attR; recombination site for the Gateway® LR reaction LR Clonase™
   4102..4164    +  promoter       Mini-TK promoter: minimal herpes simplex virus (HSV) thymidine kinase promoter
   4186..4225    +  5'UTR          HSV TK 5'-UTR: 5' untranslated region from the herpes simplex virus thymidine kinase gene
   4243..5373    +  CDS            HSV TK: herpes simplex virus thymidine kinase confers sensitivity to nucleoside analogs such as acyclovir or ganciclovir
   5415..5463    +  polyA_signal   HSV TK poly(A) signal: herpes simplex virus thymidine kinase polyadenylation signal (Cole and Stacy, 1985)
   5554..5570    -  polyA_signal   bGH poly(A) signal (fragment): bovine growth hormone polyadenylation signal
   5784..5938    +  CDS            lacZα (fragment): LacZα fragment of β-galactosidase; lacZ fragment
   5944..6043    -  misc_feature   bom (fragment): basis of mobility region from pBR322
   6145..6180    -  CDS            rop (fragment): Rop protein, which maintains plasmids at low copy number; rop
   6275..6379    +  promoter       AmpR promoter: bla
