[The description below was written by a language model from this plasmid's Addgene catalogue record and pLannotate feature annotations shown in this document.]
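Description:
pWS-TK3 is an empty Gateway destination vector for building mouse gene-targeting constructs, catalogued at about 6.4 kb. It replicates in E. coli from a high-copy ColE1/pUC-type origin and carries an ampicillin resistance gene (β-lactamase with its own promoter) on the backbone. Between the attR1 and attR2 recombination sites sits the standard Gateway counterselection cassette: a chloramphenicol acetyltransferase gene and the ccdB toxin gene, with a partial ccdA remnant. Because ccdB poisons gyrase in ordinary strains, the unrecombined vector is maintained in a ccdB-tolerant host (DB3.1 is listed) under combined ampicillin and chloramphenicol selection. An LR reaction replaces this cassette with the insert from an entry clone, so recombinants lose both chloramphenicol resistance and ccdB toxicity. A T7 promoter lies upstream of attR1 and is listed as the sequencing primer site.

Just outside attR2 is a herpes simplex virus thymidine kinase expression unit, annotated with a minimal TK promoter, TK 5' UTR, coding sequence and TK polyadenylation signal. In targeting vectors such a cassette, placed outside the homology arms, provides negative selection. Random integrants tend to retain TK and become sensitive to nucleoside analogues such as ganciclovir, whereas homologous recombinants lose it. The arms and any positive selection marker are presumably supplied by the entry clone, since the vector has no mammalian positive marker annotated. Small annotated fragments (lacI, lacZα, bom, rop, gH, bGH polyA) look like cloning remnants.

Two sequence records are given, a 6,347 nt sequencing result and a 6,379 nt reference, with the same features. The depositor comments note that quality-control sequencing did not find the PacI and SgfI sites shown on the depositor's map.
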