Addgene plasmid #20349: pWS-TK3
Purpose: (Empty Backbone)
Depositing lab: Mario Capecchi. Depositing organization: University of Utah. Publication: A protocol for constructing gene targeting vectors: generating knockout mice for the cadherin family and beyond. Wu S, Ying G, Wu Q, Capecchi MR. Nat Protoc. 2008 . 3(6):1056-76. 10.1038/nprot.2008.70 PubMed 18546598.
Backbone
  Vector backbone: N/A
  Backbone size (bp): 6379
  Vector type: Mouse Targeting
Growth in bacteria
  Bacterial resistance: Chloramphenicol and Ampicillin, 25 & 100 μg/mL
  Growth temperature: 37°C
  Growth strain: DB3.1
  Copy number: High Copy
Gene/Insert
  Gene/Insert name: pWS-TK3
  Species: cloning vector
  GenBank ID: EU530624
  Cloning method: Gateway Cloning
  Sequencing primers: 5′ T7
Terms and licenses: Academic/Nonprofit Terms; Industry Terms: Not Available to Industry
Depositor comments: Please note that Addgene's quality control sequencing indicates that the PacI and SgfI sites present in the depositor's map are not present in the plasmid's actual sequence.
How to cite: pWS-TK3 was a gift from Mario Capecchi (Addgene plasmid # 20349 ; http://n2t.net/addgene:20349 ; RRID:Addgene_20349)
