>Addgene plasmid #20349 | pWS-TK3 | addgene partial sequence | sequence record 73818 | CAT-R 5'-GCAACTGACTGAAATGCCTC-3'
GATGCCATTGGGATATATCAACGGTGGTATATCCAGTGATTTTTTTCTCCATTTTAGCTTCCTTAGCTCC
TGAAAATCTCGACGGATCCTAACTCAAAATCCACACATTATACGAGCCGGAAGCATAAAGTGTAAAGCCT
GGGGTGCCTAATGCGGCCGCCATAGTGACTGGATATGTTGTGTTTTACAGTATTATGTAGTCTGTTTTTT
ATGCAAAATCTAATTTAATATATTGATATTTATATCATTTTACGTTTCTCGTTCAGCTTTTTTGTACAAA
CTTGTTGATTCGAGGTGATGGTGACGATGAATTCGAGCTCGGTACCCGGGGATCTTCCGGGCAGGCTCGC
GTTCCGAGGCCGGCCGAGCAGATAGGTCTTTGGGATGTAAAGCAGCTGCCCGGGGTCCCGAGGAAACTCG
GCCGTGGTGACCAACACGAAACAAAAGCAAACGCGGCCGCTAGCGTCGCATCGATTTAAATAATTAACTA
GTGGCGCGCCTGCAGGCGCGCCGGATCTGCCGGTCTCCCTATAGTGAGTCGTATTAATTTCGATAAGCCA
GGTTAACCTGCATTAATGAATCGGCCAACGCGCGGGGAGAGGCGGTTTGCGTATTGGGCGCTCTTCCGCT
TCCTCGCTCACTGACTCGCTGCGCTCGGTCGTTCGGCTGCGGCGAGCGGTATCAGCTCACTCAAAGGCGG
TAATACGGTTATCCACAGAATCAGGGGATAACGCAGGAAAGAACATGTGAGCAAAAGGCCAGCAAAAGGC
CAGGAACCGTAAAAAGGCCGCGTTGCTGGCGTTTTTCCATAGGCTCCGCCCCCCTGACGAGCATCACAAA
AATCGACGCTCAAGTCAGAGGTGGCGAAACCCGACAGGACTATAAAGATACCAGGCGTTTCCCCCTGGAA
GCTCCCTCGTGCGCTCTCCTGTTCCGACCCTGCCGCTTACCGGATACCTGTCCGCCTTTCTCCCTTCGGG
AAGCGTGGCGCTTTCTCATAGCTCACGCTGTAGGTATCTCAGTTCGGTGTAGGTCGTTCGCTCCAAGCTG
GGCTGTGTGCACGAACCCCC
