>Addgene plasmid #20349 | pWS-TK3 | addgene partial sequence | sequence record 73819 | ccdB-fwd 5'-GCATGATGACCACCGATATG-3'
CGGTCTCCGTTATCGGGGAAGAAGTGGCTGATCTCAGCCACCGCGAAAATGACATCAAAAACGCCATTAA
CCTGATGTTCTGGGGAATATAAATGTCAGGCTCCCTTATACACAGCCAGTCTGCAGGTCGACCATAGTGA
CTGGATATGTTGTGTTTTACAGTATTATGTAGTCTGTTTTTTATGCAAAATCTAATTTAATATATTGATA
TTTATATCATTTTACGTTTCTCGTTCAGCTTTCTTGTACAAAGTGGTTGATTCGAGGCTGCTAACAAATC
GAGCAGTGTGGTTTTCAAGAGGAAGCAAAAAGCCTCTCCACCCAGGCCTGGAATGTTTCCACCCAATGTC
GAGCAGTGTGGTTTTGCAAGAGGAAGCAAAAAGCCTCTCCACCCAGGCCTGGAATGTTTCCACCCAATGT
CGAGCAAACCCCGCCCAGCGTCTTGTCATTGGCGAATTCGAACACGCAGATGCAGTCGGGGCGGCGCGGT
CCGAGGTCCACTTCGCATATTAAGGTGACGCGTGTGGCCTCGAACACCGAGCGACCCTGCAGCGACCCGC
TTAACAGCGTCAACAGCGTGCCGCAGATCTTGGTGGCGTGAAACTCCCGCACCTCTTCGGCCAGCGCCTT
GTAGAAGCGCGTATGGCTTCGTACCCCGGCCATCAACACGCGTCTGCGTTCGACCAGGCTGCGCGTTCTC
GCGGCCATAGCAACCGACGTACGGCGTTGCGCCCTCGCCGGCAGCAAGAAGCCACGGAAGTCCGCCCGGA
GCAGAAAATGCCCACGCTACTGCGGGTTTATATAGACGGTCCCCACGGGATGGGGAAAACCACCACCACG
CAACTGCTGGTGGCCCTGGGTTCGCGCGACGATATCGTCTACGTACCCGAGCCGATGACTTACTGGCGGG
TGCTGGGGGCTTCCGAGACAATCGCGAACATCTACACCACACAACACCGCCTCGACCAGGGTGAGATATC
GGCCGGGGACGCGGCGGTGGTAATGACAAGCGCCCAGATAACAATGGGCATGCCTTATGCCGTGACCGAC
GCCGTTCTGGCTCCTCATATCGGGGGG
